>Addgene plasmid #168007 | APneg-VAMP1a | addgene full sequence | sequence record 331951 | Addgene NGS Result
[5 nt withheld, positions 1-5]
CATGCCAGTTCTTTTGGGTATTCCGTAGAAAAAGGAAGAGTATGAGGGAAGCGGTGATCGCCGAAGTATC
GACTCAACTATCAGAGGTAGTTGGCGTCATCGAGCGCCATCTCGAACCGACGTTGCTGGCCGTACATTTG
TACGGCTCCGCAGTGGATGGCGGCCTGAAGCCACACAGTGATATTGATTTGCTGGTTACGGTGACCGTAA
GGCTTGATGAAACAACGCGGCGAGCTTTGATCAACGACCTTTTGGAAACTTCGGCTTCCCCTGGAGAGAG
CGAGATTCTCCGCGCTGTAGAAGTCACCATTGTTGTGCACGACGACATCATTCCGTGGCGTTATCCAGCT
AAGCGCGAACTGCAATTTGGAGAATGGCAGCGCAATGACATTCTTGCAGGTATCTTCGAGCCAGCCACGA
TCGACATTGATCTGGCTATCTTGCTGACAAAAGCAAGAGAACATAGCGTTGCCTTGGTAGGTCCAGCGGC
GGAGGAACTCTTTGATCCGGTTCCTGAACAGGATCTATTTGAGGCGCTAAATGAAACCTTAACGCTATGG
AACTCGCCGCCCGACTGGGCTGGCGATGAGCGAAATGTAGTGCTTACGTTGTCCCGCATTTGGTACAGCG
CAGTAACCGGCAAAATCGCGCCGAAGGATGTCGCTGCCGACTGGGCAATGGAGCGCCTGCCGGCCCAGTA
TCAGCCCGTCATACTTGAAGCTAGACAGGCTTATCTTGGACAAGAAGAAGATCGCTTGGCCTCGCGCGCA
GATCAGTTGGAAGAATTTGTCCACTACGTGAAAGGCGAGATCACCAAGGTAGTCGGCAAAACGGATCGCT
TCATGTGGCAGTAGAAAAAAGACTGCACCGGTGCGTCAGCAGAATATGTGATACAGGATATATTCCGCTT
CCTCGCTCACTGACTCGCTACGCTCGGTCGTTCGACTGCGGCGAGCGGAAATGGCTTACGAACGGGGCGG
AGATTTCCTGGAAGATGCCAGGAAGATACTTAACAGGGAAGTGAGAGGGCCGCGGCAAAGCCGTTTTTCC
ATAGGCTCCGCCCCCCTGACAAGCATCACGAAATCTGACGCTCAAATCAGTGGTGGCGAAACCCGACAGG
ACTATAAAGATACCAGGCGTTTCCCCCTGGCGGCTCCCTCGTGCGCTCTCCTGTTCCTGCCTTTCGGTTT
ACCGGTGTCATTCCGCTGTTATGGCCGCGTTTGTCTCATTCCACGCCTGACACTCAGTTCCGGGTAGGCA
GTTCGCTCCAAGCTGGACTGTATGCACGAACCCCCCGTTCAGTCCGACCGCTGCGCCTTATCCGGTAACT
ATCGTCTTGAGTCCAACCCGGAAAGACATGCAAAAGCACCACTGGCAGCAGCCACTGGTAATTGATTTAG
AGGAGTTAGTCTTGAAGTCATGCGCCGGTTAAGGCTAAACTGAAAGGACAAGTTTTGGTGACTGCGCTCC
TCCAAGCCAGTTACCTCGGTTCAAAGAGTTGGTAGCTCAGAGAACCTTCGAAAAACCGCCCTGCAAGGCG
GTTTTTTCGTTTTCAGAGCAAGAGATTACGCGCAGACCAAAACGATCTCAAGAAGATCATCTTATTAAGG
GGTCTGACGCTCAGTGGAACGAAAACTCACGTTAAGGGATTTTGGTCATGAGATTATCAAAAAGGATCTT
CACCTAGATCCTTTTAAATTAAAAATGAAGTTTTAAATCAATCTAAAGTATATATGAGTAAACTTGGTCT
GACAGTTACCAATGCTTAATCAGTGAGGCACCTATCTCAGCGATCTGTCTATTTCGTTCATCCATAGTTG
CCTGACTCCCCGTCGTGTAGATAACTACGATACGGGAGGGCTTACCATCTGGCCCCAGTGCTGCAATGAT
ACCGCGAGACCCACGCTCACCGGCTCCAGATTTATCAGCAATAAACCAGCCAGCCGATTCGAGCTCGCCC
GGGGATCGACCAGTTGGTGATTTTGAACTTTTGCTTTGCCACGGAACGGTCTGCGTTGTCGGGAAGATGC
GTGATCTGATCCTTCAACTCAGCAAAAGTTCGATTTATTCAACAAAGCCGCCGTCCCGTCAAGTCAGCGT
AATGCTCTGCCAGTGTTACAACCAATTAACAAGAGGACATCCGGTCAAATAAAACGAAAGGCTCAGTCGA
AAGACTGGGCCTTTCGTTTTGCTGAGGAGACTTAGGGACCCTACTAATACGACTCACTATAGGGAGAAAG
AAGGAGCGACATTGCTCCGTGTATTCACTCGTTGGAATGAATACACAGTGCAGTGTTTATTCTGTTATTT
ATGCCAAAAATAAAGGCCACTATCAGGCAGCTTTGTTGTTCTGTTTACCAAGTTCAGGAGGTAACTCATA
AGAAAGACCTGCAGGTGCAGTAAAGGAAAAAAAAA
[65 nt withheld, positions 2421-2485]
CATCACCATCACCATCA
[33 nt withheld, positions 2503-2535]
C
[98 nt withheld, positions 2537-2634]
A
[305 nt withheld, positions 2636-2940]
G
[176 nt withheld, positions 2942-3117]
CCAATCGTCTGACCTGCCTCAACCTCCTGTC
[82 nt withheld, positions 3149-3230]
GCTCTGAGGGAGGCGGTTCCGGTGGTGGCTC
[36 nt withheld, positions 3262-3297]
A
[35 nt withheld, positions 3299-3333]
CCTCCCTCAATCGGTTGAATGTCGCCCTTTTGTCTTTGGCGCTGGTAAACCTTACGAGTTCAGTATCGAC
TGCGATAAGATCAACCTGTTCCGC
[50 nt withheld, positions 3428-3477]
T
[37 nt withheld, positions 3479-3515]
GAAATTTGGAAACTTTTTGCTTACATACCAACCTCCCCAATTTTCCCAAACAGAGGTAATGAAACGTTTG
GTTAAATTAGGTCGCATCTCTGAGGAGTGTGGTTTTGATACCGTATGGTTACTGGAGCATCATTTCACGG
AGTTTGGTTTGCTTGGTAACCCTTATGTCGCTGCTGCATATTTACTTGGCGCGACTAAAAAATTGAATGT
AGGAACTGCCGCTATTGTTCTTCCCACAGCCCATCCAGTACGCCAACTTGAAGATGTGAATTTATTGGAT
CAAATGTCAAAAGGACGATTTCGGTTTGGTATTTGCCGAGGGCTTTACAACAAGGACTTTCGCGTATTCG
GCACAGATATGAATAACAGTCGCGCCTTAGCGGAATGCTGGTACGGGCTGATAAAGAATGGCATGACAGA
GGGATATATGGAAGCTGATAATGAACATATCAAGTTCCATAAGGTAAAAGTAAACCCCGCGGCGTATAGC
AGAGGTGGCGCACCGGTTTATGTGGTGGCTGAATCAGCTTCGACGACTGAGTGGGCTGCTCAATTTGGCC
TACCGATGATATTAAGTTGGATTATAAATACTAACGAAAAGAAAGCACAACTTGAGCTTTATAATGAAGT
GGCTCAAGAATATGGGCACGATATTCATAATATCGACCATTGCTTATCATATATAACATCTGTAGATCAT
GACTCAATTAAAGCGAAAGAGATTTGCCGGAAATTTCTGGGGCATTGGTATGATTCTTATGTGAATGCTA
CGACTATTTTTGATGATTCAGACCAAACAAGAGGTTATGATTTCAATAAAGGGCAGTGGCGTGACTTTGT
ATTAAAAGGACATAAAGATACTAATCGCCGTATTGATTACAGTTACGAAATCAATCCCGTGGGAACGCCG
CAGGAATGTATTGACATAATTCAAAAAGACATTGATGCTACAGGAATATCAAATATTTGTTGTGGATTTG
AAGCTAATGGAACAGTAGACGAAATTATTGCTTCCATGAAGCTCTTCCAGTCTGATGTCATGCCATTTCT
TAAAGAAAAACAACGTTCGCTATTATATTATGGCGGTGGCGGTAGCGGCGGTGGCGGTAGCGGCGGTGGC
GGTAGCGGCGGTGGCGGTAGCAAATTTGGATTGTTCTTCCTTAACTTCATCAATTCAACAACTGTTCAAG
AACAGAGTATAGTTCGCATGCAGGAAATAACGGAGTATGTTGATAAGTTGAATTTTGAACAGATTTTAGT
GTATGAAAATCATTTTTCAGATAATGGTGTTGTCGGCGCTCCTCTGACTGTTTCTGGTTTTCTGCTCGGT
TTAACAGAGAAAATTAAAATTGGTTCATTAAATCACATCATTACAACTCATCATCCTGTCCGCATAGCGG
AGGAAGCTTGCTTATTGGATCAGTTAAGTGAAGGGAGATTTATTTTAGGGTTTAGTGATTGCGAAAAAAA
AGATGAAATGCATTTTTTTAATCGCCCGGTTGAATATCAACAGCAACTATTTGAAGAGTGTTATGAAATC
ATTAACGATGCTTTAACAACAGGCTATTGTAATCCAGATAACGATTTTTATAGCTTCCCTAAAATATCTG
TAAATCCCCATGCTTATACGCCAGGCGGACCTCGGAAATATGTAACAGCAACCAGTCATCATATTGTTGA
GTGGGCGGCCAAAAAAGGTATTCCTCTCATCTTTAAGTGGGATGATTCTAATGATGTTAGATATGAATAT
GCTGAAAGATATAAAGCCGTTGCGGATAAATATGACGTTGACCTATCAGAGATAGACCATCAGTTAATGA
TATTAGTTAACTATAACGAAGATAGTAATAAAGCTAAACAAGAGACGCGTGCATTTATTAGTGATTATGT
TCTTGAAATGCACCCTAATGAAAATTTCGAAAATAAACTTGAAGAAATAATTGCAGAAAACGCTGTCGGA
AATTATACGGAGTGTATAACTGCGGCTAAGTTGGCAATTGAAAAGTGTGGTGCGAAAAGTGTATTGCTGT
CCTTTGAACCAATGAATGATTTGATGAGCCAAAAAAATGTAATCAATATTGTTGATGATAATATTAAGAA
GTACCACACGGAATATACCTAAACTTAATTAACGGCACTCCTCAGCAAATATAATGACCCTCTTGATAAC
CCAAGAGGGCATTTTTTAATGCCCATGGCGTCAATTCCGATTTCCGGTATTCTAGAGCACAGCTAACACC
ACGTCGTCCCTATCTGCTGCCCTAGGTCTATGAGTGGTTGCTGGATAACTTTACGGGCATGCATAAGGCT
CGTATAATATATTCAGGGAGACCACAACGGTTTCCCTCTACAAATAATTTTGTTTAACTTTTACTAGAGT
TCCTTCCTCGAAAGGAAAAAAAAAATGGCTCGTGTACAGTTTAAACAACGTGAATCTACTGACGCAATCT
TTGTTCACTGCTCGGCTACCAAGCCAAGTCAGAATGTTGGTGTCCGTGAGATTCGCCAGTGGCACAAAGA
GCAGGGTTGGCTCGATGTGGGATACCACTTTATCATCAAGCGAGACGGTACTGTGGAGGCAGGACGAGAT
GAGATGGCTGTAGGCTCTCACGCTAAGGGTTACAACCACAACTCTATCGGCGTCTGCCTTGTTGGTGGTA
TCGACGATAAAGGTAAGTTCGACGCTAACTTTACGCCAGCCCAAATGCAATCCCTTCGCTCACTGCTTGT
CACACTGCTGGCTAAGTACGAAGGCGCTGTGCTTCGCGCCCATCATGAGGTGGCGCCGAAGGCTTCCCCT
TCGTTCGACCTTAAGCGTTGGTGGGAGAAGAACGAACTGGTCACATCTGACCGTACCTCTAACCGTCGTC
TGCAGCAGACCCAGGCTCAGGTTGAAGAAGTTGTTGACATCATCCGTGTTAACGTTGACAAAGTTCTGGA
ACGTGACCAGAAACTGTCTGAACTGGACGACCGTGCTGACGCTCTGCAGGCTGGTGCTTCTCAGTTCGAA
TCTTCTGCTGCTAAACTGAAACGTAACACGATTAACATCGCTAAGAACGACTTCTCTGACATCGAACTGG
CTGCTATCCCGTTCAACACTCTGGCTGACCATTACGGTGAGCGTTTAGCTCGCGAACAGTTGGCCCTTGA
GCATGAGTCTTACGAGATGGGTGAAGCACGCTTCCGCAAGATGTTTGAGCGTCAACTTAAAGCTGGTGAG
GTTGCGGATAACGCTGCCGCTAAGCCTCTCATCACTACCCTACTCCCTAAGATGATTGCACGCATCAACG
ACTGGTTTGAGGAAGTGAAAGCTAAGCGCGGCAAGCGCCCGACAGCCTTCCAGTTCCTGCAAGAAATCAA
GCCGGAAGCCGTAGCGTACATCACCATTAAGACCACTCTGGCTTGCCTAACCAGTGCTGACAATACAACC
GTTCAGGCTGTAGCAAGCGCAATCGGTCGGGCCATTGAGGACGAGGCTCGCTTCGGTCGTATCCGTGACC
TTGAAGCTAAGCACTTCAAGAAAAACGTTGAGGAACAACTCAACAAGCGCGTAGGGCACGTCTACAAGAA
AGCATTTATGCAAGTTGTCGAGGCTGACATGCTCTCTAAGGGTCTACTCGGTGGCGAGGCGTGGTCTTCG
TGGCATAAGGAAGACTCTATTCATGTAGGAGTACGCTGCATCGAGATGCTCATTGAGTCAACCGGAATGG
TTAGCTTACACCGCCAAAATGCTGGCGTAGTAGGTCAAGACTCTGAGACTATCGAACTCGCACCTGAATA
CGCTGAGGCTATCGCAACCCGTGCAGGTGCGCTGGCTGGCATCTCTCCGATGTTCCAACCTTGCGTAGTT
CCTCCTAAGCCGTGGACTGGCATTACTGGTGGTGGCTATTGGGCTAACGGTCGTCGTCCTCTGGCGCTGG
TGCGTACTCACAGTAAGAAAGCACTGATGCGCTACGAAGACGTTTACATGCCTGAGGTGTACAAAGCGAT
TAACATTGCGCAAAACACCGCATGGAAAATCAACAAGAAAGTCCTAGCGGTCGCCAACGTAATCACCAAG
TGGAAGCATTGTCCGGTCGAGGACATCCCTGCGATTGAGCGTGAAGAACTCCCGATGAAACCGGAAGACA
TCGACATGAATCCTGAGGCTCTCACCGCGTGGAAACGTGCTGCCGCTGCTGTGTACCGCAAGGACAAGGC
TCGCAAGTCTCGCCGTATCAGCCTTGAGTTCATGCTTGAGCAAGCCAATAAGTTTGCTAACCATAAGGCC
ATCTGGTTCCCTTACAACATGGACTGGCGCGGTCGTGTTTACGCTGTGTCAATGTTCAACCCGCAAGGTA
ACGATATGACCAAAGGACTGCTTACGCTGGCGAAAGGTAAACCAATCGGTAAGGAAGGTTACTACTGGCT
GAAAATCCACGGTGCAAACTGTGCGGGTGTCGATAAGGTTCCGTTCCCTGAGCGCATCAAGTTCATTGAG
GAAAACCACGAGAACATCATGGCTTGCGCTAAGTCTCCACTGGAGAACACTTGGTGGGCTGAGCAAGATT
CTCCGTTCTGCTTCCTTGCGTTCTGCTTTGAGTACGCTGGGGTACAGCACCACGGCCTGAGCTATAACTG
CTCCCTTCCGCTGGCGTTTGACGGGTCTTGCTCTGGCATCCAGCACTTCTCCGCGATGCTCCGAGATGAG
GTAGGTGGTCGCGCGGTTAACTTGCTTCCTAGTGAAACCGTTCAGGACATCTACGGGATTGTTGCTAAGA
AAGTCAACGAGATTCTACAAGCAGACGCAATCAATGGGACCGATAACGAAGTAGTTACCGTGACCGATGA
GAACACTGGTGAAATCTCTGAGAAAGTCAAGCTGGGCACTAAGGCACTGGCTGGTCAATGGCTGGCTTAC
GGTGTTACTCGCAGTGTGACTAAGCGTTCAGTCATGACGCTGGCTTACGGGTCCAAAGAGTTCGGCTTCC
GTCAACAAGTGCTGGAAGATACCATTCAGCCAGCTATTGATTCCGGCAAGGGTCTGATGTTCACTCAGCC
GAATCAGGCTGCTGGATACATGGCTAAGCTGATTTGGGAATCTGTGAGCGTGACGGTGGTAGCTGCGGTT
GAAGCAATGAACTGGCTTAAGTCTGCTGCTAAGCTGCTGGCTGCTGAGGTCAAAGATAAGAAGACTGGAG
AGATTCTTCGCAAGCGTTGCGCTGTGCATTGGGTAACTCCTGATGGTTTCCCTGTGTGGCAGGAATACAA
GAAGCCTATTCAGACGCGCTTGAACCTGATGTTCCTCGGTCAGTTCCGCTTACAGCCTACCATTAACACC
AACAAAGATAGCGAGATTGATGCACACAAACAGGAGTCTGGTATCGCTCCTAACTTTGTACACAGCCAAG
ACGGTAGCCACCTTCGTAAGACTGTAGTGTGGGCACACGAGAAGTACGGAATCGAATCTTTTGCACTGAT
TCACGACTCCTTCGGTACCATTCCGGCTGACGCTGCGAACCTGTTCAAAGCAGTGCGCGAAACTATGGTT
GACACATATGAGTCTTGTGATGTACTGGCTGATTTCTACGACCAGTTCGCTGACCAGTTGCACGAGTCTC
AATTGGACAAAATGCCAGCACTTCCGGCTAAAGGTAACTTGAACCTCCGTGACATCTTAGAGTCGGACTT
CGCGTTCGCGTAATGGAGATTTTCAACATGCTCCCTCAATCGGTTGAATGTCGCCCTTTTGTCTTTGGCG
CTGGTAAACCATATGAA
[86 nt withheld, positions 9273-9358]
T
[32 nt withheld, positions 9360-9391]
Features (pLannotate 1.2.2; 16 found; start..end, strand, type, name):
      7..31      +  CDS            M13 gene VI (fragment): pVI; VI; minor coat protein
     47..835     +  CDS            aadA: S3AD_ECOLX - Experimental evidence at protein level: Swiss-Prot protein existence level 1. Mediates bacterial resistance to the antibiotics streptomycin and spectinomycin. From Escherichia coli.
    908..963     -  rep_origin     RSF ori (fragment): Plasmids containing the RSF 1030 origin of replication can be propagated in E. coli cells that contain additional plasmids with compatible origins.
   1051..1596    -  rep_origin     p15A ori: Plasmids containing the medium-copy-number p15A origin of replication can be propagated in E. coli cells that contain a second plasmid with the ColE1 origin.
   1762..1951    -  CDS            bla(M) (fragment): β-lactamase lacking the signal sequence; bla(M); allows cytosolic expression of β-lactamase
   2151..2195    +  terminator     rrnB T1 terminator: transcription terminator T1 from the E. coli rrnB gene
   2220..2238    +  promoter       T7 promoter: promoter for bacteriophage T7 RNA polymerase
   2421..2485    +  CDS            M13 gene III (fragment) (sequence withheld): pIII; III; minor coat protein
   2486..2503    +  CDS            7xHis (fragment) (sequence partly withheld): 6xHis affinity tag
   2503..3262    +  CDS            M13 gene III (fragment) (sequence partly withheld): pIII; III; minor coat protein
   3514..4593    +  CDS            luxA (sequence partly withheld): LUXA1_PHOLU - Experimental evidence at protein level: Swiss-Prot protein existence level 1. Light-emitting reaction in luminous bacteria. From Photorhabdus luminescens (Xenorhabdus luminescens).
   4657..5637    +  CDS            LuxB: LuxB luciferase subunit; luxB; from the Photorhabdus luminescens bioluminescence operon
   5920..6369    +  CDS            T7 lysozyme: lysozyme from bacteriophage T7 inhibitor of T7 RNA polymerase
   6373..6549    +  CDS            VAMP3 (fragment): VAMP3_HUMAN - Also known as SYB3. Experimental evidence at protein level: Swiss-Prot protein existence level 1. SNARE involved in vesicular transport from the late endosomes to the trans-Golgi network. From Homo sapiens (Human).
   6550..9195    +  CDS            RPOL_BPT7: Experimental evidence at protein level: Swiss-Prot protein existence level 1. Highly processive DNA-dependent RNA polymerase that catalyzes the transcription of class II and class III viral genes. Recognizes a specific promoter sequence and enters first into an 'abortive phase' where very short transcripts are synthesized and released before proceeding to the processive transcription of long RNA chains. Unwinds the double-stranded DNA to expose the coding strand for templating. Participates in the initiation of viral DNA replication presumably by making primers accessible to the DNA polymerase
   9216..4       +  CDS            M13 gene III (fragment) (across the origin) (sequence partly withheld): pIII; III; minor coat protein
