[The description below was written by a language model from this plasmid's Addgene catalogue record and pLannotate feature annotations shown in this document.]
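Description:
APneg-VAMP1a is a bacterial accessory plasmid for the negative-selection arm of phage-assisted continuous evolution (PACE), used in work on evolving botulinum neurotoxin proteases with reprogrammed substrate specificity. It is selected with spectinomycin through the aadA gene. The catalogue lists a low-copy SC101 backbone, but the automated annotation of the 9.4 kb sequence instead detects a p15A origin, along with a small RSF ori fragment and a remnant of β-lactamase. The record therefore does not settle which replicon is present.

The main insert is a protease-activated T7 RNA polymerase (T7PAP). The feature table shows T7 lysozyme, a natural inhibitor of T7 RNA polymerase, fused through a short SNARE-derived linker to the full-length polymerase. The catalogue names this linker as VAMP1 residues T29 to K89; the annotation tool labels it as a fragment of VAMP3, probably because of homology between the two proteins. In this type of design, the tethered lysozyme keeps the polymerase inactive until a protease cuts the linker. No promoter for the fusion is annotated.

The second cassette begins with an rrnB T1 terminator. It is followed by a T7 promoter driving M13 gene III sequence, annotated as two fragments interrupted by a His-tag-like stretch, and then the luxA and luxB luciferase genes. Given the plasmid's stated negative-selection purpose, this gene III variant is presumably a non-functional or dominant-negative form that impairs phage propagation, although the record does not say so explicitly. Phage encoding proteases that still cleave the undesired VAMP1 substrate would then be penalised, and luminescence from luxAB reports the cleavage activity. Small gene III and gene VI fragments near the sequence origin appear to be cloning remnants.
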