Addgene plasmid #168007: APneg-VAMP1a
Purpose: negative selection PACE Accessory Plasmid
Depositing lab: David Liu. Depositing organization: Broad Institute. Publication: Phage-assisted evolution of botulinum neurotoxin proteases with reprogrammed specificity. Blum TR, Liu H, Packer MS, Xiong X, Lee PG, Zhang S, Richter M, Minasov G, Satchell KJF, Dong M, Liu DR. Science. 2021 Feb 19;371(6531):803-810. doi: 10.1126/science.abf5972. PubMed 33602850.
Backbone
  Vector backbone: SC101
  Backbone manufacturer: David Liu Lab
  Vector type: Bacterial Expression
Growth in bacteria
  Bacterial resistance: Spectinomycin, 50 μg/mL
  Growth temperature: 37°C
  Growth strain: DH5alpha
  Copy number: Low Copy
Gene/Insert
  Gene/Insert name: VAMP1(T29-K89)-T7PAP
  Species: Synthetic
  Cloning method: Ligation Independent Cloning
Terms and licenses: Academic/Nonprofit Terms; Industry Terms: Not Available to Industry
Depositor comments: Additional insert: gIII/luxAB
How to cite: APneg-VAMP1a was a gift from David Liu (Addgene plasmid # 168007 ; http://n2t.net/addgene:168007 ; RRID:Addgene_168007)
